>Addgene plasmid #26756 | pNS2-sigmaVL | depositor full sequence | sequence record 12663 | Author sequence
ATAACTTCGTATAGCATACATTATACGAAGTTATCTCGAGAATAATTCTTGACATTTATGCTTCCGGCTC
GTATAATACGTGCAATTGGATCCTTAACTTTAAAGAGGAGAAAGGTACCGCATGACTAGCAAAAGAAGCA
AAGGTGAAGAACTGTTCACTGGTGTTGTTCCAATTCTGGTTGAACTGGATGGTGATGTTAATGGTCACAA
ATTTTCTGTCTCTGGTGAGGGTGAAGGTGATGCAACCTACGGTAAACTGACCCTGAAATTTATTTGCACT
ACTGGTAAACTGCCTGTTCCGTGGCCAACCCTGGTCACTACTCTGACTTGGGGTGTTCAATGCTTTGCTC
GTTACCCAGATCACATGAAACAGCATGACTTTTTCAAGTCTGCCATGCCGGAAGGTTATGTTCAGGAACG
TACTATCTTTTTCAAAGATGACGGTAACTACAAGACCCGTGCTGAAGTCAAGTTTGAAGGTGATACCCTG
GTTAATCGTATCGAGCTGAAAGGTATTGATTTTAAAGAAGATGGTAACATTCTGGGTCACAAACTGGAAT
ACAACGCTATTTCTGATAATGTATACATCACTGCTGACAAACAAAAGAATGGTATCAAAGCTAATTTCAA
AATTCGTCACAACATTGAAGATGGTAGCGTTCAACTGGCAGACCATTATCAACAAAATACTCCAATTGGC
GATGGCCCTGTCCTGCTGCCAGACAACCATTACCTGTCCACCCAATCTCGTCTGTCTAAAGATCCGAACG
AAAAGCGCGATCACATGGTCCTGCTGGAGTTTGTAACCGCTGCTGGTATTACCCTGGGCATGGATGAACT
GTATAAATAATAGATAACTTCGTATAGCATACATTATACGAAGTTATCCAGGCATCAAATAAAACGAAAG
GCTCAGTCGAAAGACTGGGCCTTTCGTTTTATCTGTTGTTTGTCGGTGAACGCTCTCTACTAGAGTCACA
CTGGCTCACCTTCGGGTGGGCCTTTCTGCGTTTAACAGCTATTGTAGATAAGTGGGGATACTACGGGTAT
AAAAAAACCCGCCGGGGCGGGTTTTTTTACGTTGCTTCAGAGCTGATGTGGTGGAGATCGAATTTCAAAG
GTTAGTTTTTTCATGACTTCCCTCTCCCCCAAATAAAAAGGCCTGCTGGCGATTACCAGCCAGCAGGCCT
AGTATTAACCGTGTCCTTCTCGATTTGAATAAATAAAAACAGCCGTTGCCAGAAAGAGGCACGGCTGTTT
TTATTTTCTATTATTTGTACAGCTCATCCATGCCACCGGTAGAATGACGACCCTCCGCGCGCTCATATTG
CTCTACGATCGTATAATCTTCATTATGAGAGGTGATGTCCAGTTTAATATTCACATTGTACGCGCCAGGC
AGCTGCACAGGTTTCTTGGCTTTGTACGTGGTTTTCACTTCAGCGTCATAATGGCCGCCATCTTTCAGTT
TCAGGCGCTGTTTAATTTCGCCTTTCAGCGCACCATCTTCCGGATACATGCGTTCGCTAGACGCCTCCCA
ACCCATCGTCTTTTTCTGCATCACCGGGCCATCAGATGGAAAATTAGTACCACGCAGTTTAACTTTATAG
ATGAACTCGCCATCTTGCAGGGAGGAGTCCTGAGTGACGGTCACGACACCACCATCTTCAAAATTCATTA
CGCGTTCCCACTTGAAACCTTCCGGAAAAGACAGCTTCAGATAGTCCGGGATATCCGCTGGGTGTTTAAC
ATACGCTTTAGAACCGTACATAAATTGCGGGCTCAGGATGTCCCACGCAAAAGGCAGCGGGCCGCCTTTA
GTCACTTTCAGTTTGGCGGTCTGGGTGCCTTCATACGGACGGCCCTCGCCTTCGCCTTCGATCTCGAACT
CGTGACCGTTAACAGAACCCTCCATGTGAACTTTGAAGCGCATGAACTCTTTAATGATAGCCATGTTATC
CTCCTCGCCCTTGGATCTTTTGCTAGTCATGCGGTACCTTTCTCCTCTTTAAAGTTAAAGATCTCCGGAC
ATGCAACCATTATCACCGCCAGAGGTAAAATAGTCAACAAGCACGGTGTTAGATATTTATCCCTTGCGGT
GATAGATTTAACGTATGGTCGACGATCCGGCAAACAAACCACCGTTGGTAGCGGTGGTTTTTTTGTTTGG
ATCGACAATCTTCGTAAGCGTCATCAATAAGCGTAAAAAAACCGGGCAATGCCCGGTTTTTTAATGAGAA
ATTTTACCTGTCGTAGCCGCCACCATCCGGCAAAGAAGCATACAAGGCTTTTGGCTTATAGCTACGTAGC
GCATTGCGTCGCAGCACAATCCCGGCACCGATCGAGTAATAGTCAAAAGCCTCCGGTCGGAGGCTTTTGA
CTTTCTGCCCGGGAATTGTGAGCGGATAACAATTGACATTGTGAGCGGATAACAAGATACTGAGCACATC
AGCAGGACGCACTGACCGCTAGCGAATTCATTAAAGAGGAGAAAGGTACCATGAGCACAAAAAAGAAA
[261 nt withheld, positions 2519-2779]
ATGCAGCCGTCACTTAGAAGTGAGTATGAGTACCCTGTTTTTTCTCATGTTCAGGCAGGGATGTTCTCAC
CTGAGCTTAGAACCTTTACCAAAGGTGATGCGGAGAGATGGGTAAGCACAACCAAAAAAGCCAGTGATTC
TGCATTCTGGCTTGAGGTTGAAGGTAATTCCATGACCGCACCAACAGGCTCCAAGCCAAGCTTTCCTGAC
GGAATGTTAATTCTCGTTGACCCTGAGCAGGCTGTTGAGCCAGGTGATTTCTGCATAGCCAGACTTGGGG
GTGATGAGTTTACCTTCAAGAAACTGATCAGGGATAGCGGTCAGGTGTTTTTACAACCACTAAACCCACA
GTACCCAATGATCCCATGCAATGAGAGTTGTTCCGTTGTGGGGAAAGTTATCGCTAGTCAGTGGCCTGAA
GAGACGTTTGGGTACCGCATGCGTAAAGGAGAAGAACTTTTCACTGGAGTTGTCCCAATTCTTGTTGAAT
TAGATGGTGATGTTAATGGGCACAAATTTTCTGTCAGTGGAGAGGGTGAAGGTGATGCAACATACGGAAA
ACTTACCCTTAAATTTATTTGCACTACTGGAAAACTACCTGTTCCATGGCCAACACTTGTCACTACTTTC
GGTTATGGTCTAAAATGCTTTGCTAGATACCCAGATCATATGAAACGGCATGACTTTTTCAAGAGTGCCA
TGCCCGAAGGTTATGTACAGGAAAGAACTATATTTTTCAAAGATGACGGGAACTACAAGACACGTGCTGA
AGTCAAGTTTGAAGGTGATACCCTTGTTAATAGAATCGAGTTAAAAGGTATTGATTTTAAAGAAGATGGA
AACATTCTTGGACACAAATTGGAATACAACTATAACTCACACAATGTATACATCATGGCAGACAAACAAA
AGAATGGAATCAAAGTTAACTTCAAAATTAGACACAACATTGAAGATGGAAGCGTTCAACTAGCAGACCA
TTATCAACAAAATACTCCAATTGGCGATGGCCCTGTCCTTTTACCAGACAACCATTACCTGTCCTATCAA
TCTGCCCTTTCGAAAGATCCCAACGAAAAGAGAGACCACATGGTCCTTCTTGAGTTTGTAACAGCTGCTG
GGATTACACATGGCATGGATGAACTATACAAATAAGCTTAATTAGCTGAGTCTAGAGGCATCAAATAAAA
CGAAAGGCTCAGTCGAAAGACTGGGCCTTTCGTTTTATCTGTTGTTTGTCGGTGAACGCTCTCCTGAGTA
GGACAAATCCGCCGCCCTAGACCTAGGGTACGGGTTTTGCTGCCCGCAAACGGGCTGTTCTGGTGTTGCT
AGTTTGTTATCAGAATCGCAGATCCGGCTTCAGGTTTGCCGGCTGAAAGCGCTATTTCTTCCAGAATTGC
CATGATTTTTTCCCCACGGGAGGCGTCACTGGCTCCCGTGTTGTCGGCAGCTTTGATTCGATAAGCAGCA
TCGCCTGTTTCAGGCTGTCTATGTGTGACTGTTGAGCTGTAACAAGTTGTCTCAGGTGTTCAATTTCATG
TTCTAGTTGCTTTGTTTTACTGGTTTCACCTGTTCTATTAGGTGTTACATGCTGTTCATCTGTTACATTG
TCGATCTGTTCATGGTGAACAGCTTTAAATGCACCAAAAACTCGTAAAAGCTCTGATGTATCTATCTTTT
TTACACCGTTTTCATCTGTGCATATGGACAGTTTTCCCTTTGATATCTAACGGTGAACAGTTGTTCTACT
TTTGTTTGTTAGTCTTGATGCTTCACTGATAGATACAAGAGCCATAAGAACCTCAGATCCTTCCGTATTT
AGCCAGTATGTTCTCTAGTGTGGTTCGTTGTTTTTGCGTGAGCCATGAGAACGAACCATTGAGATCATGC
TTACTTTGCATGTCACTCAAAAATTTTGCCTCAAAACTGGTGAGCTGAATTTTTGCAGTTAAAGCATCGT
GTAGTGTTTTTCTTAGTCCGTTACGTAGGTAGGAATCTGATGTAATGGTTGTTGGTATTTTGTCACCATT
CATTTTTATCTGGTTGTTCTCAAGTTCGGTTACGAGATCCATTTGTCTATCTAGTTCAACTTGGAAAATC
AACGTATCAGTCGGGCGGCCTCGCTTATCAACCACCAATTTCATATTGCTGTAAGTGTTTAAATCTTTAC
TTATTGGTTTCAAAACCCATTGGTTAAGCCTTTTAAACTCATGGTAGTTATTTTCAAGCATTAACATGAA
CTTAAATTCATCAAGGCTAATCTCTATATTTGCCTTGTGAGTTTTCTTTTGTGTTAGTTCTTTTAATAAC
CACTCATAAATCCTCATAGAGTATTTGTTTTCAAAAGACTTAACATGTTCCAGATTATATTTTATGAATT
TTTTTAACTGGAAAAGATAAGGCAATATCTCTTCACTAAAAACTAATTCTAATTTTTCGCTTGAGAACTT
GGCATAGTTTGTCCACTGGAAAATCTCAAAGCCTTTAACCAAAGGATTCCTGATTTCCACAGTTCTCGTC
ATCAGCTCTCTGGTTGCTTTAGCTAATACACCATAAGCATTTTCCCTACTGATGTTCATCATCTGAGCGT
ATTGGTTATAAGTGAACGATACCGTCCGTTCTTTCCTTGTAGGGTTTTCAATCGTGGGGTTGAGTAGTGC
CACACAGCATAAAATTAGCTTGGTTTCATGCTCCGTTAAGTCATAGCGACTAATCGCTAGTTCATTTGCT
TTGAAAACAACTAATTCAGACATACATCTCAATTGGTCTAGGTGATTTTAATCACTATACCAATTGAGAT
GGGCTAGTCAATGATAATTACTAGTCCTTTTCCTTTGAGTTGTGGGTATCTGTAAATTCTGCTAGACCTT
TGCTGGAAAACTTGTAAATTCTGCTAGACCCTCTGTAAATTCCGCTAGACCTTTGTGTGTTTTTTTTGTT
TATATTCAAGTGGTTATAATTTATAGAATAAAGAAAGAATAAAAAAAGATAAAAAGAATAGATCCCAGCC
CTGTGTATAACTCACTACTTTAGTCAGTTCCGCAGTATTACAAAAGGATGTCGCAAACGCTGTTTGCTCC
TCTACAAAACAGACCTTAAAACCCTAAAGGCTTAAGTAGCACCCTCGCAAGCTCGGGCAAATCGCTGAAT
ATTCCTTTTGTCTCCGACCATCAGGCACCTGAGTCGCTGTCTTTTTCGTGACATTCAGTTCGCTGCGCTC
ACGGCTCTGGCAGTGAATGGGGGTAAATGGCACTACAGGCGCCTTTTATGGATTCATGCAAGGAAACTAC
CCATAATACAAGAAAAGCCCGTCACGGGCTTCTCAGGGCGTTTTATGGCGGGTCTGCTATGTGGTGCTAT
CTGACTTTTTGCTGTTCAGCAGTTCCTGCCCTCTGATTTTCCAGTCTGACCACTTCGGATTATCCCGTGA
CAGGTCATTCAGACTGGCTAATGCACCCAGTAAGGCAGCGGTATCATCAACAGGCTTACCCGTCTTACTG
TCCCTAGTGCTTGGATTCTCACCAATAAAAAACGCCCGGCGGCAACCGAGCGTTCTGAACAAATCCAGAT
GGAGTTCTGAGGTCATTACTGGATCTATCAACAGGAGTCCAAGCGAGCTCTCGAACCCCAGAGTCCCGCT
CAGAAGAACTCGTCAAGAAGGCGATAGAAGGCGATGCGCTGCGAATCGGGAGCGGCGATACCGTAAAGCA
CGAGGAAGCGGTCAGCCCATTCGCCGCCAAGCTCTTCAGCAATATCACGGGTAGCCAACGCTATGTCCTG
ATAGCGGTCCGCCACACCCAGCCGGCCACAGTCGATGAATCCAGAAAAGCGGCCATTTTCCACCATGATA
TTCGGCAAGCAGGCATCGCCATGGGTCACGACGAGATCCTCGCCGTCGGGCATGCGCGCCTTGAGCCTGG
CGAACAGTTCGGCTGGCGCGAGCCCCTGATGCTCTTCGTCCAGATCATCCTGATCGACAAGACCGGCTTC
CATCCGAGTACGTGCTCGCTCGATGCGATGTTTCGCTTGGTGGTCGAATGGGCAGGTAGCCGGATCAAGC
GTATGCAGCCGCCGCATTGCATCAGCCATGATGGATACTTTCTCGGCAGGAGCAAGGTGAGATGACAGGA
GATCCTGCCCCGGCACTTCGCCCAATAGCAGCCAGTCCCTTCCCGCTTCAGTGACAACGTCGAGCACAGC
TGCGCAAGGAACGCCCGTCGTGGCCAGCCACGATAGCCGCGCTGCCTCGTCCTGCAGTTCATTCAGGGCA
CCGGACAGGTCGGTCTTGACAAAAAGAACCGGGCGCCCCTGCGCTGACAGCCGGAACACGGCGGCATCAG
AGCAGCCGATTGTCTGTTGTGCCCAGTCATAGCCGAATAGCCTCTCCACCCAAGCGGCCGGAGAACCTGC
GTGCAATCCATCTTGTTCAATCATGCGAAACGATCCTCATCCTGTCTCTTGATCAGATCATGATCCCCTG
CGCCATCAGATCCTTGGCGGCAAGAAAGCCATCCAGTTTACTTTGCAGGGCTTCCCAACCTTACCAGAGG
GCGCCCCAGCTGGCAATTCCGACGTCTAAGAAACCATTATTATCATGACATTAACCTATAAAAATAGGCG
TATCACGAGGCCCTTT
Features (pLannotate 1.2.2; 20 found; start..end, strand, type, name):
      1..34      +  protein_bind   loxP: Cre-mediated recombination occurs in the 8-bp core sequence (GCATACAT). Cre recombinase
     55..77      +  promoter       lac UV5 promoter (fragment): E. coli lac promoter with an "up" mutation
    137..847     +  CDS            mCerulean: mCerulean is a basic (constitutively fluorescent) cyan fluorescent protein published in 2005, derived from Aequorea victoria. It is reported to be a very rapidly-maturing monomer.
    854..887     +  protein_bind   loxP: Cre-mediated recombination occurs in the 8-bp core sequence (GCATACAT). Cre recombinase
    896..967     +  terminator     rrnB T1 terminator: transcription terminator T1 from the E. coli rrnB gene
    983..1010    +  terminator     T7Te terminator: phage T7 early transcription terminator
   1274..1975    -  CDS            mCherry: mCherry is a basic (constitutively fluorescent) red fluorescent protein published in 2004, derived from Discosoma sp.. It is reported to be a very rapidly-maturing monomer with low acid sensitivity.
   2124..2169    -  rep_origin     ori (fragment): high-copy-number ColE1/pMB1/pBR322/pUC origin of replication
   2351..2382    -  terminator     tonB terminator: bidirectional E. coli tonB-P14 transcription terminator
   2396..2412    +  protein_bind   lac operator: The lac repressor binds to the lac operator to inhibit transcription in E. coli. This inhibition can be relieved by adding lactose or isopropyl-β-D-thiogalactopyranoside (IPTG). lac repressor encoded by lacI
   2419..2435    +  protein_bind   lac operator: The lac repressor binds to the lac operator to inhibit transcription in E. coli. This inhibition can be relieved by adding lactose or isopropyl-β-D-thiogalactopyranoside (IPTG). lac repressor encoded by lacI
   2435..2467    +  promoter       PLtetO-1 promoter (fragment): modified phage lambda PL promoter with tet operator sites (Lutz and Bujard, 1997)
   2501..3211    +  CDS            cI (sequence partly withheld): RPC1_LAMBD - Experimental evidence at protein level: Swiss-Prot protein existence level 1. Acts as a transcriptional repressor that allows virus to establish and maintain latency. Prevents both the viral DNA replication and the exit programs. Clamps the two operator OL (operator left made of OL1, OL2 and OL3 sites) and OR (operator right made of OR1, OR2 and OR3 sites) together by binding to them and arranging the intervening DNA in a loop. This step allows repression of lytic pR and pL promoters by binding to OL1, OL2, OR1 and OR2 simultaneously. The binding of cI on OR2 additionally activate
   3218..3931    +  CDS            hfriFP: hfriFP is a fluorescent protein published in 2013, derived from Herbaspirillum frisingense.
   3961..4047    +  terminator     rrnB T1 terminator: Escherichia coli rrnB; transcription terminator T1 from the E. coli rrnB gene
   4582..5532    -  CDS            Rep101: RepA protein needed for replication with the pSC101 origin; rep101
   5580..5802    -  rep_origin     pSC101 ori: low-copy replication origin that requires the Rep101 protein
   6294..6388    -  terminator     lambda t0 terminator: transcription terminator from phage lambda
   6422..7213    -  CDS            neo: KKA2_KLEPN - Also known as kan, nptII. Experimental evidence at protein level: Swiss-Prot protein existence level 1. Resistance to kanamycin, neomycin, paromomycin, ribostamycin, butirosin and gentamicin B. From Klebsiella pneumoniae.
   7245..7364    -  CDS            tnpA (fragment): TN5P_ECOLX - Also known as tnp. Experimental evidence at protein level: Swiss-Prot protein existence level 1. Mediates transposition of transposon Tn5 by a 'cut and paste' mechanism. First, the monomeric transposase binds the 19 bp inverted DNA repeats flanking the transposon. Then, dimerization of the DNA- bound transposase creates a synaptic DNA complex. After nicking of the first DNA strand, excision of the transposon proceeds through a series of intermediates. The transposase then mediates the insertion of the transposon at a new site by strand transfer. The activity of the wild- type tran
