[The description below was written by a language model from this plasmid's Addgene catalogue record and pLannotate feature annotations shown in this document.]
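Description:
pNS2-sigmaVL is a low-copy bacterial expression plasmid built on the pZS21-cIYFP backbone and carrying three fluorescent reporters for use in E. coli. It replicates from the pSC101 origin with its cognate Rep101 (RepA) protein, which accounts for the low copy number. Selection is with kanamycin through the neo/nptII gene, which is followed by a lambda t0 terminator. A short ColE1-type ori fragment and a Tn5 transposase fragment also appear in the annotation, but these look like residual sequence rather than functional elements. The depositor's full sequence is about 7.4 kb, matching the stated backbone and insert sizes of roughly 3.7 kb each.

The payload consists of three separate units. A cyan reporter (CFP, annotated as mCerulean) sits downstream of a lac UV5-like promoter fragment, is flanked by two loxP sites, and is followed by rrnB T1 and T7Te terminators. mCherry is encoded on the opposite strand; no promoter for it is annotated. The third unit is a hybrid promoter region with two lac operators and a PLtetO-1-like lambda PL fragment, driving lambda cI repressor followed directly by a second fluorescent protein and an rrnB T1 terminator. The annotation tool labels that second coding sequence hfriFP, but the catalogue entry indicates it is the YFP part of a cI-YFP fusion. The lac operators suggest that cI-YFP expression responds to LacI and IPTG.

The associated publication concerns inferring regulatory activity from dynamic correlations in gene expression noise, so the plasmid presumably allows a tagged repressor and the other reporters to be tracked at once in single cells. The record does not state which reporter, if any, is the target of cI.
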