Addgene plasmid #26756: pNS2-sigmaVL
Depositing lab: Michael Elowitz. Depositing organization: California Institute of Technology. Publication: Regulatory activity revealed by dynamic correlations in gene expression noise. Dunlop MJ, Cox RS, Levine JH, Murray RM, Elowitz MB. Nat Genet. 2008 Dec . 40(12):1493-8. 10.1038/ng.281 PubMed 19029898.
Backbone
  Vector backbone: pZS21-cIYFP
  Backbone manufacturer: Elowitz Lab
  Backbone size w/o insert (bp): 3700
  Vector type: Bacterial Expression
Growth in bacteria
  Bacterial resistance: Kanamycin, 50 μg/mL
  Growth temperature: 37°C
  Growth strain: DH5alpha
  Copy number: Low Copy
Gene/Insert
  Gene/Insert name: CFP, mCherry, and cI-YFP
  Insert size (bp): 3700
  Cloning method: Restriction Enzyme
  Sequencing primers: 5′ mCherry-F; 3′ mCherry-R
Terms and licenses: Academic/Nonprofit Terms; Industry Terms: Not Available to Industry
How to cite: pNS2-sigmaVL was a gift from Michael Elowitz (Addgene plasmid # 26756 ; http://n2t.net/addgene:26756 ; RRID:Addgene_26756)
