>Addgene plasmid #26756 | pNS2-sigmaVL | addgene partial sequence | sequence record 32451 | 26756 with cI857-R (caggaatctgtcgcagacaa)
[75 nt withheld, positions 1-75]
ATGCAGCCGTCACTTAGAAGTGAGTATGAGTACCCTGTTTTTTCTCATGTTCAGGCAGGGATGTTCTCAC
CTGAGCTTAGAACCTTTACCAAAGGTGATGCGGAGAGATGGGTAAGCACAACCAAAAAAGCCAGTGATTC
TGCATTCTGGCTTGAGGTTGAAGGTAATTCCATGACCGCACCAACAGGCTCCAAGCCAAGCTTTCCTGAC
GGAATGTTAATTCTCGTTGACCCTGAGCAGGCTGTTGAGCCAGGTGATTTCTGCATAGCCAGACTTGGGG
GTGATGAGTTTACCTTCAAGAAACTGATCAGGGATAGCGGTCAGGTGTTTTTACAACCACTAAACCCACA
GTACCCAATGATCCCATGCAATGAGAGTTGTTCCGTTGTGGGGAAAGTTATCGCTAGTCAGTGGCCTGAA
GAGACGTTTGGGTACCGCATGCGTAAAGGAGAAGAACTTTTCACTGGAGTTGTCCCAATTCTTGTTGAAT
TAGATGGTGATGTTAATGGGCACAAATTTTCTGTCAGTGGAGAGGGTGAAGGTGATGCAACATACGGAAA
ACTTACCCTTAAATTTATTTGCACTACTGGAAAACTACCTGTTCCATGGCCAACACTTGTCACTACTTTC
GGTTATGGTCTAAAATGCTTTGCTAGATACCCAGATCATATGAAACGGCATG
