>Addgene plasmid #26756 | pNS2-sigmaVL | addgene partial sequence | sequence record 32452 | 26756 with GFP-F
AGCTTAATTAGCTGAGTCTAGAGGCATCAAATAAAACGAAAGGCTCAGTCGAAAGACTGGGCCTTTCGTT
TTATCTGTTGTTTGTCGGTGAACGCTCTCCTGAGTAGGACAAATCCGCCGCCCTAGACCTAGGGTACGGG
TTTTGCTGCCCGCAAACGGGCTGTTCTGGTGTTGCTAGTTTGTTATCANAATCGCAGATCCGGCTTCAGC
CGGTTTGCCGGCTGAAAGCGCTATTTCTTCCAGAATTGCCATGATTTTTTCCCCACGGGAGGCGTCACTG
GCTCCCGTGTTGTCGGCAGCTTTGATTCGATAAGCAGCATCGCCTGTTTCAGGCTGTCTATGTGTGACTG
TTGAGCTGTAACAAGTTGTCTCAGGTGTTCAATTTCATGTTCTAGTTGCTTTGTTTTACTGGTTTCACCT
GTTCTATTAGGTGTTACATGCTGTTCATCTGTTACATTGNCNATCTGTTCATGGTGAACAGCTTTGAATG
CACCAAAAACTCGTAAAAGCTCTGATGTATCTATCTTTTTTACACCGTTTTCATCTGTGCATATGGACAG
TTTTCCCTTTGATATGTAACGGTGAACAGTTGTT
