>Addgene plasmid #26756 | pNS2-sigmaVL | addgene partial sequence | sequence record 32453 | 26756 with Neo-R
CTGCGTGCATCCATCTTGTTCATCATGCGAAACGATCCTCATCCTGTCTCTTGATCNGATCATGATCCCC
TGCGCCATCAGATCCTTGGCGGCAAGAAAGCCATCCAGTTTACTTTGCAGGGCTTCCCAACCTTACCAGA
GGGCGCCCCAGCTGGCAATTCCGACGTCTAAGAAACCATTATTATCATGACATTAACCTATAAAAATAGG
CGTATCACGAGGCCCTTTATAACTTCGTATAGCATACATTATACGAAGTTATCTCGAGAATAATTCTTGA
CATTTATGCTTCCGGCTCGTATAATACGTGCAATTGGATCCTTAACTTTAAAGAGGAGAAAGGTACCGCA
TGACTAGCAAAAGAAGCAAAGGTGAAGAACTGTTCACTGGTGTTGTTCCAATTCTGGTTGAACTGGATGG
TGATGTTAATGGTCACAAATTTTCTGTCTCTGGTGAGGGTGAAGGTGATGCAACCTACGGTAAACTGACC
CTGAAATTTATTTGCACTACTGGTAAACTGCCTGTTCCGTGGCCAACCCTGGTCACTACTCTGACTTGGG
GTGTTCAATGCTTTGCTCGTTACCCAGATCACATGAAACAGCATGACTTTTTCAAGTCTGCCATGCCGGA
AGGTTATGTTCAGGAACGTACTATCTTTTTCAAAGATGACGGTAACTACAAGACCCGTGCTGAAGTCAAG
TTTGAAGGTGATACCCTGGTTAATCGTATCGAGCTGAAAGGTATTGATTTTAAAGAAGATGGTAACATTC
TGGGTCACAA
